>Addgene plasmid #122941 | pSV_238 | addgene full sequence | sequence record 241259 | Addgene NGS Result
GGATAACCGTATTACCGCCTTTGAGTGAGCTGATACCGCTCGCCGCAGCCGAACGACCGAGCGCAGCGAG
TCAGTGAGCGAGGAAGCGGAAGAGCGCCCAATACGCAAACCGCCTCTCCCCGCGCGTTGGCCGATTCATT
AATGCAGCTGGCACGACAGGTTTCCCGACTGGAAAGCGGGCAGTGAGCGCAACGCAATTAATGTGAGTTA
GCTCACTCATTAGGCACCCCAGGCTTTACACTTTATGCTTCCGGCTCGTATGTTGTGTGGAATTGTGAGC
GGATAACAATTTCACACAGGAAACAGCTATGACCATGATTACGCCAAGCTCGAAATTAACCCTCACTAAA
GGGAACAAAAGCTGGTACCGGGCCCCCCCTCGAGGTCGACATTACGATGGCTTCTTATCTCACTTCAATA
GTACTTTCCACCGGTTATACTTCCGGCTTTTCCCTATTAATACAAGCTACAATTTCAATGGGTGGCAAAT
AATGTGTAGAATAGAAAATAAGCCGACAGGGTAATAAAGAAAATTTTTAGAAAAAAAAGGTTAGATGGCT
TATTTAAGTTACAGGCTAGCGAAAAAAGGAACTTCAGGGCAAGTAAAGTGTTTGATTGGGCACTAGCATG
GCTTATAAAGGCGAGCAATTGTCGAAACTAATTAATGTTGTACGGACTATTGCTGTCTTCTCGTGGTAAA
TGCGTGTTCCAGGTCGAATACTACTTGCACACAGGCGAGCGGGGCCCCATAAAAGTGTTGCCGATTTGTT
AAGTTGTCTTTTCGGTTTTTCTACTCTGTTATTCCTTACTTCCCTTTTTAAGAACTCTTTTTATCCTTCA
TTTAGGATCTTGCACGTTTCCGCCTCATCACTTGAATTAAAACATGTCTCTGTCAGTAAACCTTGGCGTT
TCTATTGTTCTTCATAGTTCAACTTTTATTATTACCCGCCCTGCGCGTTTACATTTTTCCAGCAACAGCC
AGCGAAAAATTAGAAAATCTGGTTGTTGACACCTCAAGAACAAGGGCAATTAGCCTCAGCGTCGAATATA
GATCATATTAGAATACCTATAGCTCCATCAAAAGAAATACAAAATGCCTAGATTAGATAAAAGTAAAGTG
ATTAACAGCGCATTAGAGCTGCTTAATGGGGTCGGAATCGAAGGTTTAACAACCCGTAAACTCGCCCAGA
AGCTAGGTGTAGAGCAGCCTACATTGTATTGGCATGTAAAAAATAAGCGGGCTTTGCTCGACGCCTTACC
CATTGAGATGTTAGATAGGCACCATACTCACTTTTGCCCTTTAGAAGGGGAAAGCTGGCAAGATTTTTTA
CGTAATAACGCTAAAAGTTTTAGATGTGCTTTACTAAGTCATCGCGATGGAGCAAAAGTACATTTAGGTA
CACGGCCTACAGAAAAACAGTATGAAACTCTCGAAAATCAATTAGCCTTTTTATGCCAACAAGGTTTTTC
ACTAGAGAATGCATTATATGCACTCAGCGCTGTGGGGCACTTTACTTTAGGTTGCGTATTGGAAGAACAA
GAGCATCAAGTCGCTAAAGAAGAAAGGGAAACACCTACTACTGATAGTATGCCGCCATTATTACGACAAG
CTATCGAATTATTTGATCGCCAAGGTGCAGAGCCAGCCTTCTTATTCGGCCTTGAATTGATCATATGCGG
ATTAGAAAAACAACTTAAATGTGAAAGTGGGTCCGCGTCCGCGGGCGCATCTGAGAACACCACAGCCCCT
TCTGATAACATAACCAATGAACAGAGACTTCCGTCTGGACCCAAAGATGACGTAGATACGTTAGCACTTA
CCAGTGCTCAAAATCAAGCTAATAGTTTGAGGAAGCTAGATACAGATGCGAACGCTAAAGCTTTGCCATC
CATCACAGACATACCAGTCAGTGATGATTTTGATATAAAACGACAAGTTGGCTCTGGTTTTGGTTCAAAT
CCGCTTCATATAAAAGATTCCGAGGCCTTTCCACATTCATCTATTGAAGCCCTAAAAGAGGGTATGGACA
AAGTCACAAAACAATGCAACGATTTGAAGACGGCTTTGCTTTCCAAAGACACTTCCCTCACTGATTCTGT
GCAGGATTTGTTTAACTCATTAAAAGTTTTATCACACAACCAATCAGTTTTGGAAAATAAGCTGGATGAT
GTCATGAAGAATCAAGTAAATACTGACATATTGGTCAATAATTTGAATGAACGATTGAACAAATTATCGA
CAATGTTGCAAAATACTTCGAAAGTAAATCACTCTAACCTTCTCATAGAAAATTCATCCAACAATACCAG
TTCACAGCATAATACCTCTTCTTCTCGAAGGGGACCTGGCAGGCCAAGAAAAGATGCCTCGACCTCCACA
ATGAATAAGTTAGTGTCAAACGCAGCCTCGGTCAATCTCAAAAGTGCATCCAATCAGGGTGCTCCTTTCT
CACCAGTAAATATTACTTTACCGACTGCCGTAGTACAAACGTCTAAATCCAAAAGGTATTTTGTGGAACC
ATCAACGAAACAAGAGTCGCTTTTATTATCTGCCCCTTCATCATCAAGAGATGATGCTGATATGTCCTTG
ACTTCCGTACCGCAAAGAACGAACAATGAAAATGGTAAAGAGCGACCATCCACTGCTAATTCTAGCTCCA
TCACACCAACACCTGTTACGCCGAACAACTTAATTCAAATCAAAAGAAAAAGAGGCAGGCCCCCAAAAAA
GAGAACAGTGGAAACAATGATATCCAATTCCACGGATACGATAGATAAGTCAGATGCATCTAATCGGATT
AAAAACGAGATTCCAATAAATTCCTTGCTTCCATCTTCCAAATTTCATCAAATACCATCATCTCCATCCA
ATCCTGTGTCACAACCGGCTCCGGTTCGGACTTCAAGGTCAGCCACACAAGAAATAGACATTAAAAGTTT
AGAACTGGCCTCTCTAATTTCAACTAATGGTGATCCAAACGCAGAGGATTCGAATACTACTGATACTGTT
CATAATAACGTGGAAGGAAAGGTAAATGTTGAAGAAAATAAAACCGAGAAGGAGAAAATAATAACCATCA
AATCATCCAGCGAAAATAGTGGTAATAATACGACCAATAATAATAATACTGACAACGTCATTAAATTTTC
AGCTAATTCAGATATCAATAGTGATATTCGCCGATTAATGGTTAACGATCAGTTTTCATTAAGTTATGAC
GCCAGCGGTAATATTACGGTCAAATTACCACCCGTTTCCTCTCCAGCAGCGGCAACAGCTGCCGCTGCTG
CGGCGGTTACGTCAGAGATGAATAGACAACAAAGAGAATTAGATAAAAGACGTGATTCAAGGGAGAAAAT
GCTTGTTAATATGAAATATAACGATCGCGATAAAGCAAAGTCATTTATGGAGTCTAATAAGAAACTCTTA
AAAGCAATGAAAGAAGAAGAGAGGAGGAAAAGAATGACTTCGATAATACATGATAATCACTTGAACTTAA
ATTTGAATGAGATCTCCACCCGTTCAAAGATAAAAAGTGCAGAAAAACCAACAACTAAAGGTTCTTCAAT
GTCGCCAAAACCAAGATCGGCCTCCATCAGCGGCATTTCAGACCACCAACAGGAAGGATATCAACCATTA
GAGCAAGAAAAACTCGTCGATATTGACAATGAGGGCTCAAACGCAAACAGCGACTCTCTCAAGATGGGTC
TAACCATATCCGCTGCCGATACGGTTCACAAAGTTGGAATACAGTCCATGCTAAATTCTGGGGAAGAGGC
AATTACCAAGGAGAATGCAGAATATGAAAGAAAGACCCCGGGAGATGAAGAAACTACCACGTTCGTTCCA
TTAGAAAACTCACAACCTTCGGACACGATAAGGAAAAGAACAGCAGGCGATGACGGTGCATTGGATCAAA
CAGAGAATACGAGCATATCACCAAAGAAGAGACGCACAGAAGATCATACAAAAGGTGAAGAAGATGAGGG
AGAAAGGGGTGTTGGTAATAGCGGAACGCTGGCCACCGTGGAGAATGTCTCAGGAGACATCTCCGCAGAT
TTATCCAAAGGTACTTCATCTATCCATAACGATACTGAGTCTGCTAACGATAGTAGCAATGGCAACGGAA
ACCTCGGTTTGGGTACAGAGTCACGCAATACATTGTTAACGGCAACTCCCATTGAATTAATCTGCCGGGA
AGGCTTCTTCTACCGGAGAGATATTCCGGACGTTCCCATTACCACAGGAGCGTACCTGGAATTTAAATTC
AAGGCGAAAGAAGAGGAATTGATCAACTCTAGCATCAATGAGGAGGATTATGCTGCTAAATCAAAGCATG
AAAAAATGAATGCGCATTTCTTCAAGCCTGATATTCAAGAAGAGACGGAACTTGCCTTTGAAATTTTGAG
CAAGACAACGCTGACAGAGAAATACGTTAACAGTTTGGAGTACTTCTTGATGGAATTCAGGTGGGAGAAT
AAACTAGTTGGTCTAGGCTTAAAACTTCGGGAATCCAAAAGAACCTGGCAAAGGAGAAAGGCGTTATTTG
CCCTTTTCGAATTTTGGAGAGACCAATCAAGAGACAAAAGAAGATTCCACAACTACACCATCCTGCATGC
GGTGAAAGAGATGGAAAACTACAGAATATTTATTAATCGATCCGTTTCATGGTTCTACAACCATATTACC
CTGCTAAAAATGATCCTCTACGACCTCTGCGACAATGTGACCACTCAATGGAGAGAGTGGATGTTTCCCC
ATAACGAAACACTGCCGGCATTGGGTCAGGACGGCATTAACGAAGACAATCTGAATGAAACCATCGACAA
CATGTTAATTTTTGACTTCCTTGATGACGGTTCAGAAAACAACCAGGTCAAATATTCCAGAATCATACCG
CCAGATATCCGTTAACAATTCAAAAATATGGACTGCATTTGAACTAGTGTTTCTAATCTCTGCTTTTGTG
CGCGTATGTTTATGTATGTACCTCTCTCTCTATTTCTATTTTTAAACCACCCTCTCAATAAAATAAAAAT
AATAAAGTATTTTTAAGGAAAAGACGTGTTTAAGCACTGACTTTATCTACGCGGCCGCCACCGCGGTGGA
GCTCCAATTCGCCCTATAGTGAGTCGTATTACAATTCACTGGCCGTCGTTTTACAACGTCGTGACTGGGA
AAACCCTGGCGTTACCCAACTTAATCGCCTTGCAGCACATCCCCCTTTCGCCAGCTGGCGTAATAGCGAA
GAGGCCCGCACCGATCGCCCTTCCCAACAGTTGCGCAGCCTGAATGGCGAATGG
[124 nt withheld, positions 5305-5428]
C
[91 nt withheld, positions 5430-5520]
A
[49 nt withheld, positions 5522-5570]
CCTTTGACGTTGGAGTCCACGTTCTTT
[37 nt withheld, positions 5598-5634]
ACCCTATCTCGGTCTATTCTTTTGATTTATAAGGGATTTTGCCGATTTCGGCCTATTGGTTAAAAAATGA
GCTGATTTAACAAAAATTTAACGCGAATTTTAACAAAATATTAACGCTTACAATTTCCTGATGCGGTATT
TTCTCCTTACGCATCTGTGCGGTATTTCACACCGCATAGATCCGTCGAGTTCAAGAGAAAAAAAAAGAAA
AAGCAAAAAGAAAAAAGGAAAGCGCGCCTCGTTCAGAATGACACGTATAGAATGATGCATTACCTTGTCA
TCTTCAGTATCATACTGTTCGTATACATACTTACTGACATTCATAGGTATACATATATACACATGTATAT
ATATCGTATGCTGCAGCTTTAAATAATCGGTGTCACTACATAAGAACACCTTTGGTGGAGGGAACATCGT
TGGTACCATTGGGCGAGGTGGCTTCTCTTATGGCAACCGCAAGAGCCTTGAACGCACTCTCACTACGGTG
ATGATCATTCTTGCCTCGCAGACAATCAACGTGGAGGGTAATTCTGCTAGCCTCTGCAAAGCTTTCAAGA
AAATGCGGGATCATCTCGCAAGAGAGATCTCCTACTTTCTCCCTTTGCAAACCAAGTTCGACAACTGCGT
ACGGCCTGTTCGAAAGATCTACCACCGCTCTGGAAAGTGCCTCATCCAAAGGCGCAAATCCTGATCCAAA
CCTTTTTACTCCACGCACGGCCCCTAGGGCCTCTTTAAAAGCTTGACCGAGAGCAATCCCGCAGTCTTCA
GTGGTGTGATGGTCGTCTATGTGTAAGTCACCAATGCACTCAACGATTAGCGACCAGCCGGAATGCTTGG
CCAGAGCATGTATCATATGGTCCAGAAACCCTATACCTGTGTGGACGTTAATCACTTGCGATTGTGTGGC
CTGTTCTGCTACTGCTTCTGCCTCTTTTTCTGGGAAGATCGAGTGCTCTATCGCTAGGGGACCACCCTTT
AAAGAGATCGCAATCTGAATCTTGGTTTCATTTGTAATACGCTTTACTAGGGCTTTCTGCTCTGTCATCT
TTGCCTTCGTTTATCTTGCCTGCTCATTTTTTAGTATATTCTTCGAAGAAATCACATTACTTTATATAAT
GTATAATTCATTATGTGATAATGCCAATCGCTAAGAAAAAAAAAGAGTCATCCGCTAGGTGGAAAAAAAA
AAATGAAAATCATTACCGAGGCATAAAAAAATATAGAGTGTACTAGAGGAGGCCAAGAGTAATAGAAAAA
GAAAATTGCGGGAAAGGACTGTGTTATGACTTCCCTGACTAATGCCGTGTTCAAACGATACCTGGCAGTG
ACTCCTAGCGCTCACCAAGCTCTTAAAACGGGAATTTATGGTGCACTCTCAGTACAATCTGCTCTGATGC
CGCATAGTTAAGCCAGCCCCGACACCCGCCAACACCCGCTGACGCGCCCTGACGGGCTTGTCTGCTCCCG
GCATCCGCTTACAGACAAGCTGTGACCGTCTCCGGGAGCTGCATGTGTCAGAGGTTTTCACCGTCATCAC
CGAAACGCGCGAGACGAAAGGGCCTCGTGATACGCCTATTTTTATAGGTTAATGTCATGATAATAATGGT
TTCTTAGACGTCAGGTGGCACTTTTCGGGGAAATGTGCGCGGAACCCCTATTTGTTTATTTTTCTAAATA
CATTCAAATATGTATCCGCTCATGAGACAATAACCCTGATAAATGCTTCAATAATATTGAAAAAGGAAGA
GTATGAGTATTCAACATTTCCGTGTCGCCCTTATTCCCTTTTTTGCGGCATTTTGCCTTCCTGTTTTTGC
TCACCCAGAAACGCTGGTGAAAGTAAAAGATGCTGAAGATCAGTTGGGTGCACGAGTGGGTTACATCGAA
CTGGATCTCAACAGCGGTAAGATCCTTGAGAGTTTTCGCCCCGAAGAACGTTTTCCAATGATGAGCACTT
TTAAAGTTCTGCTATGTGGCGCGGTATTATCCCGTATTGACGCCGGGCAAGAGCAACTCGGTCGCCGCAT
ACACTATTCTCAGAATGACTTGGTTGAGTACTCACCAGTCACAGAAAAGCATCTTACGGATGGCATGACA
GTAAGAGAATTATGCAGTGCTGCCATAACCATGAGTGATAACACTGCGGCCAACTTACTTCTGACAACGA
TCGGAGGACCGAAGGAGCTAACCGCTTTTTTGCACAACATGGGGGATCATGTAACTCGCCTTGATCGTTG
GGAACCGGAGCTGAATGAAGCCATACCAAACGACGAGCGTGACACCACGATGCCTGTAGCAATGGCAACA
ACGTTGCGCAAACTATTAACTGGCGAACTACTTACTCTAGCTTCCCGGCAACAATTAATAGACTGGATGG
AGGCGGATAAAGTTGCAGGACCACTTCTGCGCTCGGCCCTTCCGGCTGGCTGGTTTATTGCTGATAAATC
TGGAGCCGGTGAGCGTGGGTCTCGCGGTATCATTGCAGCACTGGGGCCAGATGGTAAGCCCTCCCGTATC
GTAGTTATCTACACGACGGGGAGTCAGGCAACTATGGATGAACGAAATAGACAGATCGCTGAGATAGGTG
CCTCACTGATTAAGCATTGGTAACTGTCAGACCAAGTTTACTCATATATACTTTAGATTGATTTAAAACT
TCATTTTTAATTTAAAAGGATCTAGGTGAAGATCCTTTTTGATAATCTCATGACCAAAATCCCTTAACGT
GAGTTTTCGTTCCACTGAGCGTCAGACCCCGTAGAAAAGATCAAAGGATCTTCTTGAGATCCTTTTTTTC
TGCGCGTAATCTGCTGCTTGCAAACAAAAAAACCACCGCTACCAGCGGTGGTTTGTTTGCCGGATCAAGA
GCTACCAACTCTTTTTCCGAAGGTAACTGGCTTCAGCAGAGCGCAGATACCAAATACTGTTCTTCTAGTG
TAGCCGTAGTTAGGCCACCACTTCAAGAACTCTGTAGCACCGCCTACATACCTCGCTCTGCTAATCCTGT
TACCAGTGGCTGCTGCCAGTGGCGATAAGTCGTGTCTTACCGGGTTGGACTCAAGACGATAGTTACCGGA
TAAGGCGCAGCGGTCGGGCTGAACGGGGGGTTCGTGCACACAGCCCAGCTTGGAGCGAACGACCTACACC
GAACTGAGATACCTACAGCGTGAGCTATGAGAAAGCGCCACGCTTCCCGAAGGGAGAAAGGCGGACAGGT
ATCCGGTAAGCGGCAGGGTCGGAACAGGAGAGCGCACGAGGGAGCTTCCAGGGGGAAACGCCTGGTATCT
TTATAGTCCTGTCGGGTTTCGCCACCTCTGACTTGAGCGTCGATTTTTGTGATGCTCGTCAGGGGGGCGG
AGCCTATGGAAAAACGCCAGCAACGCGGCCTTTTTACGGTTCCTGGCCTTTTGCTGGCCTTTTGCTCACA
TGTTCTTTCCTGCGTTATCCCCTGATTCTGT
Features (pLannotate 1.2.2; 22 found; start..end, strand, type, name):
      1..92      +  rep_origin     RSF ori (fragment): Plasmids containing the RSF 1030 origin of replication can be propagated in E. coli cells that contain additional plasmids with compatible origins.
     94..186     +  CDS            lacI (fragment): lac repressor; lacI; The lac repressor binds to the lac operator to inhibit transcription in E. coli. This inhibition can be relieved by adding lactose or isopropyl-β-D-thiogalactopyranoside (IPTG).
    199..220     +  protein_bind   CAP binding site: CAP binding activates transcription in the presence of cAMP. E. coli catabolite activator protein
    235..265     +  promoter       lac promoter: promoter for the E. coli lac operon
    273..289     +  protein_bind   lac operator: The lac repressor binds to the lac operator to inhibit transcription in E. coli. This inhibition can be relieved by adding lactose or isopropyl-β-D-thiogalactopyranoside (IPTG). lac repressor encoded by lacI
    334..352     +  promoter       T3 promoter: promoter for bacteriophage T3 RNA polymerase
    364..390     -  misc_feature   MCS (fragment): pBluescript multiple cloning site
   1098..1713    +  CDS            TetR (fragment): tetracycline repressor TetR; tetR from transposon Tn10; TetR binds to the tetracycline operator tetO to inhibit transcription. This inhibition can be relieved by adding tetracycline or doxycycline.
   1730..4912    +  CDS            SUM1: SUM1_YEAST - Experimental evidence at protein level: Swiss-Prot protein existence level 1. DNA-binding protein that specifically binds the regulatory region of middle sporulation genes (MSE). Required for the repression of middle sporulation genes during vegetative growth. Represses expression via the recruitment of histone deacetylase HST1. From Saccharomyces cerevisiae (strain ATCC 204508 / S288c) (Baker's yeast).
   5091..5114    -  misc_feature   MCS (fragment): pBluescript multiple cloning site
   5123..5141    -  promoter       T7 promoter: promoter for bacteriophage T7 RNA polymerase
   5144..5301    +  CDS            lacZα (fragment): LacZα fragment of β-galactosidase; lacZ fragment
   5305..5733    +  rep_origin     f1 ori (sequence partly withheld): f1 bacteriophage origin of replication; arrow indicates direction of (+) strand synthesis
   5761..5812    -  misc_feature   bom (fragment): basis of mobility region from pBR322
   6020..6682    -  CDS            HIS3: imidazoleglycerol-phosphate dehydratase, required for histidine biosynthesis; S. cerevisiae HIS3; yeast auxotrophic marker
   6683..6870    -  promoter       HIS3 promoter: S. cerevisiae HIS3
   6920..7000    +  CDS            MRM1 (fragment): MRM1_YEAST - Also known as PET56 From Saccharomyces cerevisiae (strain ATCC 204508 / S288c) (Baker's yeast).
   7001..7050    -  misc_feature   bom (fragment): basis of mobility region from pBR322
   7152..7187    -  CDS            rop (fragment): Rop protein, which maintains plasmids at low copy number; rop
   7282..7386    +  promoter       AmpR promoter: bla
   7387..8247    +  CDS            AmpR: β-lactamase; bla; confers resistance to ampicillin, carbenicillin, and related antibiotics
   8418..9006    +  rep_origin     ori: high-copy-number ColE1/pMB1/pBR322/pUC origin of replication
