[The description below was written by a language model from this plasmid's Addgene catalogue record and pLannotate feature annotations shown in this document.]
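Description:
pSV_238 is a yeast expression plasmid built on pRS303, a pBluescript-derived shuttle vector of the integrating type. Consistent with this, the feature table shows no yeast replication origin or centromere. In E. coli it is maintained at high copy through a ColE1/pUC-type origin and selected with ampicillin via the β-lactamase gene. In Saccharomyces cerevisiae, selection relies on the HIS3 auxotrophic marker driven by its own promoter. An f1 phage origin, remnants of the lac promoter/operator and lacZα region, and flanking T3 and T7 promoters are carried over from the backbone. Several short annotated fragments (RSF ori, lacI, bom, rop, MRM1) are probably backbone remnants or partial matches with no designed function.

The payload, cloned between SalI and NotI sites, is described by the depositor as Pret2–rTetR.SUM1–Tact1. It encodes a fusion of rTetR, the reverse tetracycline repressor DNA-binding module from the tet system, to the full-length yeast Sum1 protein. The annotation shows a TetR-derived coding segment immediately followed by the SUM1 open reading frame on the same strand. Sum1 is a DNA-binding repressor of middle sporulation genes that acts by recruiting the histone deacetylase Hst1, so tethering it to tet operator sites through rTetR should produce a doxycycline-responsive transcriptional repressor. The promoter (named Pret2 in the record) and the Tact1 terminator are not annotated in the feature table, though unannotated stretches flank the fusion on either side. The stated purpose is to express the repressor that controls an "insertional promoter". The associated publication applies multiplexed gene control in yeast to measure mRNA turnover.
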