Addgene plasmid #122941: pSV_238
Purpose: Expression of the repressor to control the insertional promoter.
Depositing lab: Attila Becskei. Depositing organization: University of Basel. Publication: Multiplexed gene control reveals rapid mRNA turnover. Baudrimont A, Voegeli S, Viloria EC, Stritt F, Lenon M, Wada T, Jaquet V, Becskei A. Sci Adv. 2017 Jul 12;3(7):e1700006. doi: 10.1126/sciadv.1700006. eCollection 2017 Jul. PubMed 28706991.
Backbone
  Vector backbone: pRS303
  Backbone manufacturer: ATCC
  Backbone size w/o insert (bp): 4386
  Vector type: Yeast Expression
  Selectable markers: HIS3
Growth in bacteria
  Bacterial resistance: Ampicillin, 100 μg/mL
  Growth temperature: 37°C
  Growth strain: DH5alpha
  Copy number: High Copy
Gene/Insert
  Gene/Insert name: rTetR.SUM1
  Species: S. cerevisiae (budding yeast)
  Insert size (bp): 4700
  Promoter: Pret2
  Cloning method: Restriction Enzyme; 5′ cloning site SalI (not destroyed); 3′ cloning site NotI (not destroyed)
Terms and licenses: Academic/Nonprofit Terms; Industry Terms: Not Available to Industry
Depositor comments: pRS303-SalI-Pret2.rTetR.SUM1.Tact1-NotI. Plasmid contains rTetR, a part of the tet system. Origin of the tet system: Gossen and Bujard, 1992.
How to cite: pSV_238 was a gift from Attila Becskei (Addgene plasmid # 122941 ; http://n2t.net/addgene:122941 ; RRID:Addgene_122941)
